>Addgene plasmid #11974 | pCGN-ATF6 | addgene partial sequence | sequence record 18417 | 11974 with CMV-F
AGCTCGTTTAGTGAACCGTCAGATCGCCTGGAGACGCCATCCACGCTGTTTTGACCTCCATAGAAGACAC
CGGGACCGATCCAGCCTCCGGGGGATCTTGGTGGCGTGAAACTCCCGCACCTCTTCGGCCAGCGCCTTGT
AGAAGCGCGTATGGCTTCTAGCTATCCTTATGACGTGCCTGACTATGCCAGCCTGGGAGGACCTTCTAGA
GAGCTTGGAAAAGGAACTTGTGAAATGGGGGAGCCGGCTGGGGTTGCCGGCACCATGGAGTCACCTTTTA
GCCCGGGACTCTTTCACAGGCTGGATGAAGATTGGGATTCTGCTCTCTTTGCTGAACTCGGTTATTTCAC
AGACACTGATGAGCTGCAATTGGAAGCAGCAAATGAGACGTATGAAAACAATTTTGATAATCTTGATTTT
GATTTGGATTTGTTACCTTGGGAGTCAGACATTTGGGACATCAACAACCAAATCTGTACAGTTAAAGATA
TTAAGGCAGAACCCCAGCCACTTTCTCCAGCCTCCTCAAGTTATTCAGTCTCATCTCCTCGGTCAGTGGA
CTCTTATTCTTCAACTCAGCATGTTCCTGAGGAGTTGGATTTGTCTTCTAGTTCTCAGA
