[The description below was written by a language model from this plasmid's Addgene catalogue record.]
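Description:
pCGN-ATF6 is a mammalian expression plasmid built on the pCGN backbone and designed to produce human ATF6 carrying an HA epitope tag in transfected mammalian cells. It is maintained in E. coli as a high-copy plasmid under ampicillin selection. The record does not name the bacterial origin of replication or list any selectable marker for mammalian cells, and no feature table is provided, so the finer organisation of the backbone (polyadenylation signal, leader sequences and similar elements) cannot be described from the available information.

The insert is the human ATF6 coding sequence (also known as ATF6A or ATF6alpha), cloned by restriction enzyme digestion into an XbaI site, with XbaI sites preserved at both the 5′ and 3′ junctions. Because the same enzyme flanks both ends, the fragment can be released with a single digest, but its orientation was not fixed by the cloning sites themselves. According to the depositor's comments, expression in pCGN is driven by the CMV promoter, a strong constitutive viral promoter widely used for high-level transient expression. The HA tag is supplied by the backbone and fused to the N terminus of ATF6, allowing the protein to be detected or immunoprecipitated with anti-HA antibodies without needing an ATF6-specific reagent.

ATF6 is a bZIP-family transcription factor, and the associated publication concerns its interaction with serum response factor. The construct is therefore suited to overexpression studies, protein–protein interaction assays and transcriptional activation experiments in cultured mammalian cells. The record refers users to the depositor's map and paper for cloning details.
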