Addgene plasmid #11974: pCGN-ATF6
Purpose: For mammalian expression of human ATF6 with an HA tag
Depositing lab: Ron Prywes. Depositing organization: Columbia University. Publication: Interaction of ATF6 and serum response factor. Zhu C, Johansen FE, Prywes R. Mol Cell Biol. 1997 Sep . 17(9):4957-66. PubMed 9271374.
Backbone
  Vector backbone: pCGN
  Vector type: Mammalian Expression
Growth in bacteria
  Bacterial resistance: Ampicillin, 100 μg/mL
  Growth temperature: 37°C
  Growth strain: DH5alpha
  Copy number: High Copy
Gene/Insert
  Gene/Insert name: ATF6
  Species: H. sapiens (human)
  Entrez Gene: ATF6 (a.k.a. ACHM7, ATF6A, ATP6alpha)
  Tag / fusion protein: HA (N terminal on backbone)
  Cloning method: Restriction Enzyme; 5′ cloning site XbaI (not destroyed); 3′ cloning site XbaI (not destroyed)
  Sequencing primers: 5′ NA
Terms and licenses: Academic/Nonprofit Terms; Industry Terms: Not Available to Industry
Depositor comments: See author's map and paper for cloning details. pCGN: expression is driven by CMV promoter
How to cite: pCGN-ATF6 was a gift from Ron Prywes (Addgene plasmid # 11974 ; http://n2t.net/addgene:11974 ; RRID:Addgene_11974)
